>Addgene plasmid #195456 | pMZ-345 | addgene full sequence | sequence record 384857 | Addgene NGS Result
CGATACCGTCGACCTCGAGGGAATTAATTCGAGCTCGGTACCTTTAAGACCAATGACTTACAAGGCAGCT
GTAGATCTTAGCCACTTTTTAAAAGAAAAGGGGGGACTGGAAGGGCTAATTCACTCCCAACGAAGACAAG
ATCTGCTTTTTGCTTGTACTGGGTCTCTCTGGTTAGACCAGATCTGAGCCTGGGAGCTCTCTGGCTAACT
AGGGAACCCACTGCTTAAGCCTCAATAAAGCTTGCCTTGAGTGCTTCAAGTAGTGTGTGCCCGTCTGTTG
TGTGACTCTGGTAACTAGAGATCCCTCAGACCCTTTTAGTCAGTGTGGAAAATCTCTAGCAGCATCTAGA
ATTAATTCCGTGTATTCTATAGTGTCACCTAAATCGTATGTGTATGATACATAAGGTTATGTATTAATTG
TAGCCGCGTTCTAACGACAATATGTACAAGCCTAATTGTGTAGCATCTGGCTTACTGAAGCAGACCCTAT
CATCTCTCTCGTAAACTGCCGTCAGAGTCGGTTTGGTTGGACGAACCTTCTGAGTTTCTGGTAACGCCGT
CCCGCACCCGGAAATGGTCAGCGAACCAATCAGCAGGGTCATCGCTAGCCAGATCCTCTACGCCGGACGC
ATCGTGGCCGGCATCACCGGCGCCACAGGTGCGGTTGCTGGCGCCTATATCGCCGACATCACCGATGGGG
AAGATCGGGCTCGCCACTTCGGGCTCATGAGCGCTTGTTTCGGCGTGGGTATGGTGGCAGGCCCCGTGGC
CGGGGGACTGTTGGGCGCCATCTCCTTGCATGCACCATTCCTTGCGGCGGCGGTGCTCAACGGCCTCAAC
CTACTACTGGGCTGCTTCCTAATGCAGGAGTCGCATAAGGGAGAGCGTCGAATGGTGCACTCTCAGTACA
ATCTGCTCTGATGCCGCATAGTTAAGCCAGCCCCGACACCCGCCAACACCCGCTGACGCGCCCTGACGGG
CTTGTCTGCTCCCGGCATCCGCTTACAGACAAGCTGTGACCGTCTCCGGGAGCTGCATGTGTCAGAGGTT
TTCACCGTCATCACCGAAACGCGCGAGACGAAAGGGCCTCGTGATACGCCTATTTTTATAGGTTAATGTC
ATGATAATAATGGTTTCTTAGACGTCAGGTGGCACTTTTCGGGGAAATGTGCGCGGAACCCCTATTTGTT
TATTTTTCTAAATACATTCAAATATGTATCCGCTCATGAGACAATAACCCTGATAAATGCTTCAATAATA
TTGAAAAAGGAAGAGTATGAGTATTCAACATTTCCGTGTCGCCCTTATTCCCTTTTTTGCGGCATTTTGC
CTTCCTGTTTTTGCTCACCCAGAAACGCTGGTGAAAGTAAAAGATGCTGAAGATCAGTTGGGTGCACGAG
TGGGTTACATCGAACTGGATCTCAACAGCGGTAAGATCCTTGAGAGTTTTCGCCCCGAAGAACGTTTTCC
AATGATGAGCACTTTTAAAGTTCTGCTATGTGGCGCGGTATTATCCCGTATTGACGCCGGGCAAGAGCAA
CTCGGTCGCCGCATACACTATTCTCAGAATGACTTGGTTGAGTACTCACCAGTCACAGAAAAGCATCTTA
CGGATGGCATGACAGTAAGAGAATTATGCAGTGCTGCCATAACCATGAGTGATAACACTGCGGCCAACTT
ACTTCTGACAACGATCGGAGGACCGAAGGAGCTAACCGCTTTTTTGCACAACATGGGGGATCATGTAACT
CGCCTTGATCGTTGGGAACCGGAGCTGAATGAAGCCATACCAAACGACGAGCGTGACACCACGATGCCTG
TAGCAATGGCAACAACGTTGCGCAAACTATTAACTGGCGAACTACTTACTCTAGCTTCCCGGCAACAATT
AATAGACTGGATGGAGGCGGATAAAGTTGCAGGACCACTTCTGCGCTCGGCCCTTCCGGCTGGCTGGTTT
ATTGCTGATAAATCTGGAGCCGGTGAGCGTGGGTCTCGCGGTATCATTGCAGCACTGGGGCCAGATGGTA
AGCCCTCCCGTATCGTAGTTATCTACACGACGGGGAGTCAGGCAACTATGGATGAACGAAATAGACAGAT
CGCTGAGATAGGTGCCTCACTGATTAAGCATTGGTAACTGTCAGACCAAGTTTACTCATATATACTTTAG
ATTGATTTAAAACTTCATTTTTAATTTAAAAGGATCTAGGTGAAGATCCTTTTTGATAATCTCATGACCA
AAATCCCTTAACGTGAGTTTTCGTTCCACTGAGCGTCAGACCCCGTAGAAAAGATCAAAGGATCTTCTTG
AGATCCTTTTTTTCTGCGCGTAATCTGCTGCTTGCAAACAAAAAAACCACCGCTACCAGCGGTGGTTTGT
TTGCCGGATCAAGAGCTACCAACTCTTTTTCCGAAGGTAACTGGCTTCAGCAGAGCGCAGATACCAAATA
CTGTTCTTCTAGTGTAGCCGTAGTTAGGCCACCACTTCAAGAACTCTGTAGCACCGCCTACATACCTCGC
TCTGCTAATCCTGTTACCAGTGGCTGCTGCCAGTGGCGATAAGTCGTGTCTTACCGGGTTGGACTCAAGA
CGATAGTTACCGGATAAGGCGCAGCGGTCGGGCTGAACGGGGGGTTCGTGCACACAGCCCAGCTTGGAGC
GAACGACCTACACCGAACTGAGATACCTACAGCGTGAGCTATGAGAAAGCGCCACGCTTCCCGAAGGGAG
AAAGGCGGACAGGTATCCGGTAAGCGGCAGGGTCGGAACAGGAGAGCGCACGAGGGAGCTTCCAGGGGGA
AACGCCTGGTATCTTTATAGTCCTGTCGGGTTTCGCCACCTCTGACTTGAGCGTCGATTTTTGTGATGCT
CGTCAGGGGGGCGGAGCCTATGGAAAAACGCCAGCAACGCGGCCTTTTTACGGTTCCTGGCCTTTTGCTG
GCCTTTTGCTCACATGTTCTTTCCTGCGTTATCCCCTGATTCTGTGGATAACCGTATTACCGCCTTTGAG
TGAGCTGATACCGCTCGCCGCAGCCGAACGACCGAGCGCAGCGAGTCAGTGAGCGAGGAAGCGGAAGAGC
GCCCAATACGCAAACCGCCTCTCCCCGCGCGTTGGCCGATTCATTAATGCAGCTGTGGAATGTGTGTCAG
TTAGGGTGTGGAAAGTCCCCAGGCTCCCCAGCAGGCAGAAGTATGCAAAGCATGCATCTCAATTAGTCAG
CAACCAGGTGTGGAAAGTCCCCAGGCTCCCCAGCAGGCAGAAGTATGCAAAGCATGCATCTCAATTAGTC
AGCAACCATAGTCCCGCCCCTAACTCCGCCCATCCCGCCCCTAACTCCGCCCAGTTCCGCCCATTCTCCG
CCCCATGGCTGACTAATTTTTTTTATTTATGCAGAGGCCGAGGCCGCCTCGGCCTCTGAGCTATTCCAGA
AGTAGTGAGGAGGCTTTTTTGGAGGCCTAGGCTTTTGCAAAAAGCTTGGACACAAGACAGGCTTGCGAGA
TATGTTTGAGAATACCACTTTATCCCGCGTCAGGGAGAGGCAGTGCGTAAAAAGACGCGGACTCATGTGA
AATACTGGTTTTTAGTGCGCCAGATCTCTATAATCTCGCGCAACCTATTTTCCCCTCGAACACTTTTTAA
GCCGTAGATAAACAGGCTGGGACACTTCACATGAGCGAAAAATACATCGTCACCTGGGACATGTTGCAGA
TCCATGCACGTAAACTCGCAAGCCGACTGATGCCTTCTGAACAATGGAAAGGCATTATTGCCGTAAGCCG
TGGCGGTCTGTACCGGGTGCGTTACTGGCGCGTGAACTGGGTATTCGTCATGTCGATACCGTTTGTATTT
CCAGCTACGATCACGACAACCAGCGCGAGCTTAAAGTGCTGAAACGCGCAGAAGGCGATGGCGAAGGCTT
CATCGTTATTGATGACCTGGTGGATACCGGTGGTACTGCGGTTGCGATTCGTGAAATGTATCCAAAAGCG
CACTTTGTCACCATCTTCGCAAAACCGGCTGGTCGTCCGCTGGTTGATGACTATGTTGTTGATATCCCGC
AAGATACCTGGATTGAACAGCCGTGGGATATGGGCGTCGTATTCGTCCCGCCAATCTCCGGTCGCTAATC
TTTTCAACGCCTGGCACTGCCGGGCGTTGTTCTTTTTAACTTCAGGCGGGTTACAATAGTTTCCAGTAAG
TATTCTGGAGGCTGCATCCATGACACAGGCAAACCTGAGCGAAACCCTGTTCAAACCCCGCTTTAAACAT
CCTGAAACCTCGACGCTAGTCCGCCGCTTTAATCACGGCGCACAACCGCCTGTGCAGTCGGCCCTTGATG
GTAAAACCATCCCTCACTGGTATCGCATGATTAACCGTCTGATGTGGATCTGGCGCGGCATTGACCCACG
CGAAATCCTCGACGTCCAGGCACGTATTGTGATGAGCGATGCCGAACGTACCGACGATGATTTATACGAT
ACGGTGATTGGCTACCGTGGCGGCAACTGGATTTATGAGTGGGCCCCGGATCTTTGTGAAGGAACCTTAC
TTCTGTGGTGTGACATAATTGGACAAACTACCTACAGAGATTTAAAGCTCTAAGGTAAATATAAAATTTT
TAAGTGTATAATGTGTTAAACTACTGATTCTAATTGTTTGTGTATTTTAGATTCCAACCTATGGAACTGA
TGAATGGGAGCAGTGGTGGAATGCCTTTAATGAGGAAAACCTGTTTTGCTCAGAAGAAATGCCATCTAGT
GATGATGAGGCTACTGCTGACTCTCAACATTCTACTCCTCCAAAAAAGAAGAGAAAGGTAGAAGACCCCA
AGGACTTTCCTTCAGAATTGCTAAGTTTTTTGAGTCATGCTGTGTTTAGTAATAGAACTCTTGCTTGCTT
TGCTATTTACACCACAAAGGAAAAAGCTGCACTGCTATACAAGAAAATTATGGAAAAATATTCTGTAACC
TTTATAAGTAGGCATAACAGTTATAATCATAACATACTGTTTTTTCTTACTCCACACAGGCATAGAGTGT
CTGCTATTAATAACTATGCTCAAAAATTGTGTACCTTTAGCTTTTTAATTTGTAAAGGGGTTAATAAGGA
ATATTTGATGTATAGTGCCTTGACTAGAGATCATAATCAGCCATACCACATTTGTAGAGGTTTTACTTGC
TTTAAAAAACCTCCCACACCTCCCCCTGAACCTGAAACATAAAATGAATGCAATTGTTGTTGTTAACTTG
TTTATTGCAGCTTATAATGGTTACAAATAAAGCAATAGCATCACAAATTTCACAAATAAAGCATTTTTTT
CACTGCATTCTAGTTGTGGTTTGTCCAAACTCATCAATGTATCTTATCATGTCTGGATCAACTGGATAAC
TCAAGCTAACCAAAATCATCCCAAACTTCCCACCCCATACCCTATTACCACTGCCAATTACCTGTGGTTT
CATTTACTCTAAACCTGTGATTCCTCTGAATTATTTTCATTTTAAAGAAATTGTATTTGTTAAATATGTA
CTACAAACTTAGTAGTTGGAAGGGCTAATTCACTCCCAAAGAAGACAAGATATCCTTGATCTGTGGATCT
ACCACACACAAGGCTACTTCCCTGATTAGCAGAACTACACACCAGGGCCAGGGGTCAGATATCCACTGAC
CTTTGGATGGTGCTACAAGCTAGTACCAGTTGAGCCAGATAAGGTAGAAGAGGCCAATAAAGGAGAGAAC
ACCAGCTTGTTACACCCTGTGAGCCTGCATGGGATGGATGACCCGGAGAGAGAAGTGTTAGAGTGGAGGT
TTGACAGCCGCCTAGCATTTCATCACGTGGCCCGAGAGCTGCATCCGGAGTACTTCAAGAACTGCTGATA
TCGAGCTTGCTACAAGGGACTTTCCGCTGGGGACTTTCCAGGGAGGCGTGGCCTGGGCGGGACTGGGGAG
TGGCGAGCCCTCAGATCCTGCATATAAGCAGCTGCTTTTTGCCTGTACTGGGTCTCTCTGGTTAGACCAG
ATCTGAGCCTGGGAGCTCTCTGGCTAACTAGGGAACCCACTGCTTAAGCCTCAATAAAGCTTGCCTTGAG
TGCTTCAAGTAGTGTGTGCCCGTCTGTTGTGTGACTCTGGTAACTAGAGATCCCTCAGACCCTTTTAGTC
AGTGTGGAAAATCTCTAGCAGTGGCGCCCGAACAGGGACTTGAAAGCGAAAGGGAAACCAGAGGAGCTCT
CTCGACGCAGGACTCGGCTTGCTGAAGCGCGCACGGCAAGAGGCGAGGGGCGGCGACTGGTGAGTACGCC
AAAAATTTTGACTAGCGGAGGCTAGAAGGAGAGAGATGGGTGCGAGAGCGTCAGTATTAAGCGGGGGAGA
ATTAGATCGCGATGGGAAAAAATTCGGTTAAGGCCAGGGGGAAAGAAAAAATATAAATTAAAACATATAG
TATGGGCAAGCAGGGAGCTAGAACGATTCGCAGTTAATCCTGGCCTGTTAGAAACATCAGAAGGCTGTAG
ACAAATACTGGGACAGCTACAACCATCCCTTCAGACAGGATCAGAAGAACTTAGATCATTATATAATACA
GTAGCAACCCTCTATTGTGTGCATCAAAGGATAGAGATAAAAGACACCAAGGAAGCTTTAGACAAGATAG
AGGAAGAGCAAAACAAAAGTAAGACCACCGCACAGCAAGCGGCCGGCCGCTGATCTTCAGACCTGGAGGA
GGAGATATGAGGGACAATTGGAGAAGTGAATTATATAAATATAAAGTAGTAAAAATTGAACCATTAGGAG
TAGCACCCACCAAGGCAAAGAGAAGAGTGGTGCAGAGAGAAAAAAGAGCAGTGGGAATAGGAGCTTTGTT
CCTTGGGTTCTTGGGAGCAGCAGGAAGCACTATGGGCGCAGCGTCAATGACGCTGACGGTACAGGCCAGA
CAATTATTGTCTGGTATAGTGCAGCAGCAGAACAATTTGCTGAGGGCTATTGAGGCGCAACAGCATCTGT
TGCAACTCACAGTCTGGGGCATCAAGCAGCTCCAGGCAAGAATCCTGGCTGTGGAAAGATACCTAAAGGA
TCAACAGCTCCTGGGGATTTGGGGTTGCTCTGGAAAACTCATTTGCACCACTGCTGTGCCTTGGAATGCT
AGTTGGAGTAATAAATCTCTGGAACAGATTTGGAATCACACGACCTGGATGGAGTGGGACAGAGAAATTA
ACAATTACACAAGCTTAATACACTCCTTAATTGAAGAATCGCAAAACCAGCAAGAAAAGAATGAACAAGA
ATTATTGGAATTAGATAAATGGGCAAGTTTGTGGAATTGGTTTAACATAACAAATTGGCTGTGGTATATA
AAATTATTCATAATGATAGTAGGAGGCTTGGTAGGTTTAAGAATAGTTTTTGCTGTACTTTCTATAGTGA
ATAGAGTTAGGCAGGGATATTCACCATTATCGTTTCAGACCCACCTCCCAACCCCGAGGGGACCCGACAG
GCCCGAAGGAATAGAAGAAGAAGGTGGAGAGAGAGACAGAGACAGATCCATTCGATTAGTGAACGGATCT
CGACGGTATCGCCAAATGGCAGTATTCATCCACAATTTTAAAAGAAAAGGGGGGATTGGGGGGTACAGTG
CAGGGGAAAGAATAGTAGACATAATAGCAACAGACATACAAACTAAAGAATTACAAAAACAAATTACAAA
AATTCAAAATTTTCGGGTTTATTACAGGGACAGCAGAGATCCAGTTTGGATCGATAAGCTTGATATCGAA
TTCCTGCAGCCCCGATAAAATAAAAGATTTTATTTAGTCTCCAGAAAAAGGGGGGAATGAAAGACCCCAC
CTGTAGGTTTGGCAAGCTAGCTGCAGTAACGCCATTTTGCAAGGCATGGAAAAATACCAAACCAAGAATA
GAGAAGTTCAGATCAAGGGCGGGTACATGAAAATAGCTAACGTTGGGCCAAACAGGATATCTGCGGTGAG
CAGTTTCGGCCCCGGCCCGGGGCCAAGAACAGATGGTCACCGCAGTTTCGGCCCCGGCCCGAGGCCAAGA
ACAGATGGTCCCCAGATATGGCCCAACCCTCAGCAGTTTCTTAAGACCCATCAGATGTTTCCAGGCTCCC
CCAAGGACCTGAAATGACCCTGCGCCTTATTTGAATTAACCAATCAGCCTGCTTCTCGCTTCTGTTCGCG
CGCTTCTGCTTCCCGAGCTCTATAAAAGAGCTCACAACCCCTCACTCGGCGCGCCAGTCCTCCGACAGAC
TGAGTCGCCCGGGACGCGTGCCGCCACCATGGACTACAAAGACCATGACGGTGATTATAAAGATCATGAC
ATCGATTACAAGGATGACGATGACAAGATGGCCCCCAAGAAAAAGAGGAAGGTGGGCATTCACGGGGTGC
CGGGTGGACTCGAGGGAGGCGGTGGAAGCGGCGGTACCGCTAGCTCTAGACCAGGCGAACGACCGTTTCA
ATGCCGGATATGTATGAGGAACTTCTCCGAGGAGGCAAACTTGAGGCGCCACACCCGAACACATACAGGA
GAAAAGCCATTCCAATGTCGAATTTGTATGCGCAATTTTTCAGATCACTCAAGCCTCAAGCGACACCTCC
GCACACATACTGGTTCACAGAAGCCCTTTCAGTGCAGGATTTGTATGCGCAACTTTAGCCAATCAGCGAA
CCTTTTGCGGCACACTAGAACGCATACAGGTGAGAAGCCTTTCCAGTGTCGCATCTGTATGCGGAACTTC
AGCGACCCCAGTTCATTGAAGAGGCATTTGCGAACTCACACCGGTTCTCAAAAACCTTTTCAGTGCCGAA
TTTGTATGCGCAACTTCAGCCAACAAACAAATTTGACGAGACACACGCGCACGCACACCGGGGAAAAACC
GTTTCAATGTCGAATCTGCATGCGCAATTTTAGCGATGCGACACAACTTGTTAGGCATCTGCGCACACAC
TTGCGGGGATCCACCTGCAGGGATGAGTTTCCCACCATGGTGTTTCCTTCTGGGCAGATCAGCCAGGCCT
CGGCCTTGGCCCCGGCCCCTCCCCAAGTCCTGCCCCAGGCTCCAGCCCCTGCCCCTGCTCCAGCCATGGT
ATCAGCTCTGGCCCAGGCCCCAGCCCCTGTCCCAGTCCTAGCCCCAGGCCCTCCTCAGGCTGTGGCCCCA
CCTGCCCCCAAGCCCACCCAGGCTGGGGAAGGAACGCTGTCAGAGGCCCTGCTGCAGCTGCAGTTTGATG
ATGAAGACCTGGGGGCCTTGCTTGGCAACAGCACAGACCCAGCTGTGTTCACAGACCTGGCATCCGTCGA
CAACTCCGAGTTTCAGCAGCTGCTGAACCAGGGCATACCTGTGGCCCCCCACACAACTGAGCCCATGCTG
ATGGAGTACCCTGAGGCTATAACTCGCCTAGTGACAGGGGCCCAGAGGCCCCCCGACCCAGCTCCTGCTC
CACTGGGGGCCCCGGGGCTCCCCAATGGCCTCCTTTCAGGAGATGAAGACTTCTCCTCCATTGCGGACAT
GGACTTCTCAGCCCTGCTGAGTCAGATCAGCTCCTAAAGCGGCCGCGACTCTAGAGTCGACCTGCAGGCA
TGCAAGCTTGATATCAAGCTTATCGATAATCAACCTCTGGATTACAAAATTTGTGAAAGATTGACTGGTA
TTCTTAACTATGTTGCTCCTTTTACGCTATGTGGATACGCTGCTTTAATGCCTTTGTATCATGCTATTGC
TTCCCGTATGGCTTTCATTTTCTCCTCCTTGTATAAATCCTGGTTGCTGTCTCTTTATGAGGAGTTGTGG
CCCGTTGTCAGGCAACGTGGCGTGGTGTGCACTGTGTTTGCTGACGCAACCCCCACTGGTTGGGGCATTG
CCACCACCTGTCAGCTCCTTTCCGGGACTTTCGCTTTCCCCCTCCCTATTGCCACGGCGGAACTCATCGC
CGCCTGCCTTGCCCGCTGCTGGACAGGGGCTCGGCTGTTGGGCACTGACAATTCCGTGGTGTTGTCGGGG
AAATCATCGTCCTTTCCTTGGCTGCTCGCCTGTGTTGCCACCTGGATTCTGCGCGGGACGTCCTTCTGCT
ACGTCCCTTCGGCCCTCAATCCAGCGGACCTTCCTTCCCGCGGCCTGCTGCCGGCTCTGCGGCCTCTTCC
GCGTCTTCGCCTTCGCCCTCAGACGAGTCGGATCTCCCTTTGGGCCGCCTCCCCGCAT
Features (pLannotate 1.2.2; 35 found; start..end, strand, type, name):
     38..106     +  CDS            nef (fragment): NEF_HV1Z2 - Experimental evidence at protein level: Swiss-Prot protein existence level 1. Extracellular Nef protein targets CD4(+) T-lymphocytes for apoptosis by interacting with CXCR4 surface receptors. From Human immunodeficiency virus type 1 group M subtype D (isolate Z2/CDC-Z34) (HIV-1).
    108..341     +  LTR            3' LTR (ΔU3): self-inactivating 3' long terminal repeat (LTR) from HIV-1
    366..384     -  promoter       SP6 promoter: promoter for bacteriophage SP6 RNA polymerase
    612..891     +  CDS            TcR (fragment): tetracycline efflux protein; tet; confers resistance to tetracycline
    892..940     -  misc_feature   bom (fragment): basis of mobility region from pBR322
   1042..1077    -  CDS            rop (fragment): Rop protein, which maintains plasmids at low copy number; rop
   1172..1276    +  promoter       AmpR promoter: bla
   1277..2137    +  CDS            AmpR: β-lactamase; bla; confers resistance to ampicillin, carbenicillin, and related antibiotics
   2308..2896    +  rep_origin     ori: high-copy-number ColE1/pMB1/pBR322/pUC origin of replication
   3079..3135    +  CDS            lacI (fragment): lac repressor; lacI; The lac repressor binds to the lac operator to inhibit transcription in E. coli. This inhibition can be relieved by adding lactose or isopropyl-β-D-thiogalactopyranoside (IPTG).
   3142..3471    +  promoter       SV40 promoter: SV40 enhancer and early promoter
   3671..3790    +  CDS            gpt (fragment): XGPT_ECOLI - Also known as gpp, gxu. Experimental evidence at protein level: Swiss-Prot protein existence level 1. Purine salvage pathway enzyme that catalyzes the transfer of the ribosyl-5-phosphate group from 5-phospho-alpha-D-ribose 1- diphosphate (PRPP) to the N9 position of the 6-oxopurines guanine and xanthine to form the corresponding ribonucleotides GMP (guanosine 5'- monophosphate) and XMP (xanthosine 5'-monophosphate), with the release of PPi. To a lesser extent, also acts on hypoxanthine (PubMed:9100006, PubMed:3886014). Does not ribophosphorylate adenine (PubMed:3886014). From Esch
   3790..4125    +  CDS            gpt (fragment): XGPT_ECOLI - Also known as gpp, gxu. Experimental evidence at protein level: Swiss-Prot protein existence level 1. Purine salvage pathway enzyme that catalyzes the transfer of the ribosyl-5-phosphate group from 5-phospho-alpha-D-ribose 1- diphosphate (PRPP) to the N9 position of the 6-oxopurines guanine and xanthine to form the corresponding ribonucleotides GMP (guanosine 5'- monophosphate) and XMP (xanthosine 5'-monophosphate), with the release of PPi. To a lesser extent, also acts on hypoxanthine (PubMed:9100006, PubMed:3886014). Does not ribophosphorylate adenine (PubMed:3886014). From Esch
   4220..4525    +  CDS            frsA (fragment): FRSA_ECOLI - Also known as yafA. Experimental evidence at protein level: Swiss-Prot protein existence level 1. Catalyzes the hydrolysis of esters (PubMed:15808744). Displays esterase activity toward pNP-butyrate (PubMed:15808744). May stimulate mixed-acid fermentation by acting as a fermentation/respiration switch that down-regulates respiration and up- regulates fermentation rates (PubMed:15169777). From Escherichia coli (strain K12).
   4529..4603    +  CDS            small t antigen (fragment): SV40 (simian virus 40) small t antigen
   4605..4670    +  intron         small t intron: SV40 (simian virus 40) small t antigen intron
   4800..4820    +  CDS            SV40 NLS: nuclear localization signal of SV40 (simian virus 40) large T antigen
   5139..5222    +  CDS            large T antigen (fragment): large T antigen from SV40 (simian virus 40)
   5245..5379    +  polyA_signal   SV40 poly(A) signal: SV40 polyadenylation signal
   5546..5875    +  CDS            nef (fragment): NEF_HV1BR - Experimental evidence at protein level: Swiss-Prot protein existence level 1. Extracellular Nef protein targets CD4(+) T-lymphocytes for apoptosis by interacting with CXCR4 surface receptors (PubMed:14990729). From Human immunodeficiency virus type 1 group M subtype B (isolate BRU/LAI) (HIV-1).
   5923..6180    +  LTR            5' LTR (truncated): truncated 5' long terminal repeat (LTR) from HIV-1
   6227..6352    +  misc_feature   HIV-1 Ψ: packaging signal of human immunodeficiency virus type 1
   6336..6674    +  CDS            HIV-1 gag (fragment): gag protein from human immunodeficiency virus 1; gag
   6849..7082    +  misc_feature   RRE: The Rev response element (RRE) of HIV-1 allows for Rev-dependent mRNA export from the nucleus to the cytoplasm.
   7459..7559    +  CDS            Rev (fragment): human immunodeficiency virus 1 (HIV-1) Rev protein; rev; enhances nuclear export of unspliced and incompletely spliced viral mRNAs
   7596..7713    +  misc_feature   cPPT/CTS: central polypurine tract and central termination sequence of HIV-1
   7750..7782    -  misc_feature   MCS (fragment): pBluescript multiple cloning site
   7866..8273    +  promoter       SFFV promoter: spleen focus-forming virus long terminal repeat (LTR) promoter
   8292..8357    +  CDS            3xFLAG: three tandem FLAG® epitope tags, followed by an enterokinase cleavage site
   8898..8914    +  CDS            ZFHD1 (DNA binding domain) (fragment): composite human DNA-binding domain composed of domains from the transcription factors Zif268 and Oct-1 (Pomerantz et al., 1995)
   9183..9554    +  CDS            RelA (p65) AD: transcriptional activation domain of human RelA, also known as p65 (O'Shea and Perkins, 2008)
   9569..9599    +  misc_feature   MCS (fragment): pUC18/19 multiple cloning site
   9600..9618    +  misc_feature   MCS (fragment): pBluescript multiple cloning site
   9618..10206   +  misc_feature   WPRE: woodchuck hepatitis virus posttranscriptional regulatory element
  10207..21      +  misc_feature   MCS (fragment) (across the origin): pBluescript multiple cloning site
