[The description below was written by a language model from this plasmid's Addgene catalogue record and pLannotate feature annotations shown in this document.]
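Description:
pMZ-345 is a lentiviral transfer plasmid built on the pHR backbone for stable, constitutive expression of a synthetic zinc finger transcription regulator (synZiFTR) in mammalian cells. It is propagated in E. coli through a high-copy ColE1/pUC-type origin and selected with ampicillin via the AmpR (β-lactamase) gene. The annotated sequence of about 10.2 kb also carries backbone remnants: fragments of TcR, bom, rop and lacI, and an SV40 promoter followed by gpt fragments, the small t intron and an SV40 poly(A) signal. No intact mammalian selection marker or fluorescent reporter is annotated.

The viral portion runs from a truncated HIV-1 5' LTR through the Ψ packaging signal, a partial gag sequence, the Rev response element and the cPPT/CTS to a self-inactivating ΔU3 3' LTR. These elements allow the RNA genome to be packaged when helper functions are supplied in trans, exported in a Rev-dependent manner, and integrated into target cell DNA with the viral promoter activity disabled after integration. Between the cPPT and the 3' LTR, the SFFV promoter drives a single synthetic open reading frame consisting of a 3xFLAG epitope tag, a nuclear localization signal, the ZF1 zinc finger DNA-binding array and the activation domain of human RelA (p65). The feature table detects only a very short zinc-finger-like match in the ZF1 region, which fits an engineered domain, and it does not separately annotate the fusion's NLS. A WPRE downstream of the coding sequence enhances transcript expression.

The encoded ZF1-p65 protein is a constitutively active synthetic transcriptional activator. It is meant to switch on genes placed under promoters containing ZF1 binding sites, as a component of synthetic gene circuits in human cells. The FLAG tag permits detection of the protein.
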