Addgene plasmid #195456: pMZ-345
Purpose: Lentiviral Integratable, constitutive expression of synZiFTR: ZF1-p65
Depositing lab: Ahmad Khalil. Depositing organization: Boston University Main Campus. Publication: Multidimensional control of therapeutic human cell function with synthetic gene circuits. Li HS, Israni DV, Gagnon KA, Gan KA, Raymond MH, Sander JD, Roybal KT, Joung JK, Wong WW, Khalil AS. Science. 2022 Dec 16;378(6625):1227-1234. doi: 10.1126/science.ade0156. Epub 2022 Dec 15. PubMed 36520914.
Backbone
  Vector backbone: pHR
  Vector type: Mammalian Expression, Lentiviral
Growth in bacteria
  Bacterial resistance: Ampicillin, 100 μg/mL
  Growth temperature: 37°C
  Growth strain: NEB Stable
  Copy number: Unknown
Gene/Insert
  Gene/Insert name: pSFFV - 3XFLAG - NLS - ZF1 - p65
  Species: Synthetic
  Cloning method: Gibson Cloning
Terms and licenses: Academic/Nonprofit Terms; Industry Terms: Not Available to Industry
How to cite: pMZ-345 was a gift from Ahmad Khalil (Addgene plasmid # 195456 ; http://n2t.net/addgene:195456 ; RRID:Addgene_195456)
